>Addgene plasmid #218996 | SFFV-TBX21-Brd 13 | addgene full sequence | sequence record 448839 | Addgene NGS Result
ATTTATGCAGAGGCCGAGGCCGCCTCGGCCTCTGAGCTATTCCAGAAGTAGTGAGGAGGCTTTTTTGGAG
GCCTAGGGACGTACCCAATTCGCCCTATAGTGAGTCGTATTACGCGCGCTCACTGGCCGTCGTTTTACAA
CGTCGTGACTGGGAAAACCCTGGCGTTACCCAACTTAATCGCCTTGCAGCACATCCCCCTTTCGCCAGCT
GGCGTAATAGCGAAGAGGCCCGCACCGATCGCCCTTCCCAACAGTTGCGCAGCCTGAATGGCGAATGGG
[124 nt withheld, positions 280-403]
C
[91 nt withheld, positions 405-495]
A
[49 nt withheld, positions 497-545]
CCTTTGACGTTGGAGTCCACGTTCTTT
[37 nt withheld, positions 573-609]
ACCCTATCTCGGTCTATTCTTTTGATTTATAAGGGATTTTGCCGATTTCGGCCTATTGGTTAAAAAATGA
GCTGATTTAACAAAAATTTAACGCGAATTTTAACAAAATATTAACGCTTACAATTTAGGTGGCACTTTTC
GGGGAAATGTGCGCGGAACCCCTATTTGTTTATTTTTCTAAATACATTCAAATATGTATCCGCTCATGAG
ACAATAACCCTGATAAATGCTTCAATAATATTGAAAAAGGAAGAGTATGAGTATTCAACATTTCCGTGTC
GCCCTTATTCCCTTTTTTGCGGCATTTTGCCTTCCTGTTTTTGCTCACCCAGAAACGCTGGTGAAAGTAA
AAGATGCTGAAGATCAGTTGGGTGCACGAGTGGGTTACATCGAACTGGATCTCAACAGCGGTAAGATCCT
TGAGAGTTTTCGCCCCGAAGAACGTTTTCCAATGATGAGCACTTTTAAAGTTCTGCTATGTGGCGCGGTA
TTATCCCGTATTGACGCCGGGCAAGAGCAACTCGGTCGCCGCATACACTATTCTCAGAATGACTTGGTTG
AGTACTCACCAGTCACAGAAAAGCATCTTACGGATGGCATGACAGTAAGAGAATTATGCAGTGCTGCCAT
AACCATGAGTGATAACACTGCGGCCAACTTACTTCTGACAACGATCGGAGGACCGAAGGAGCTAACCGCT
TTTTTGCACAACATGGGGGATCATGTAACTCGCCTTGATCGTTGGGAACCGGAGCTGAATGAAGCCATAC
CAAACGACGAGCGTGACACCACGATGCCTGTAGCAATGGCAACAACGTTGCGCAAACTATTAACTGGCGA
ACTACTTACTCTAGCTTCCCGGCAACAATTAATAGACTGGATGGAGGCGGATAAAGTTGCAGGACCACTT
CTGCGCTCGGCCCTTCCGGCTGGCTGGTTTATTGCTGATAAATCTGGAGCCGGTGAGCGTGGGTCTCGCG
GTATCATTGCAGCACTGGGGCCAGATGGTAAGCCCTCCCGTATCGTAGTTATCTACACGACGGGGAGTCA
GGCAACTATGGATGAACGAAATAGACAGATCGCTGAGATAGGTGCCTCACTGATTAAGCATTGGTAACTG
TCAGACCAAGTTTACTCATATATACTTTAGATTGATTTAAAACTTCATTTTTAATTTAAAAGGATCTAGG
TGAAGATCCTTTTTGATAATCTCATGACCAAAATCCCTTAACGTGAGTTTTCGTTCCACTGAGCGTCAGA
CCCCGTAGAAAAGATCAAAGGATCTTCTTGAGATCCTTTTTTTCTGCGCGTAATCTGCTGCTTGCAAACA
AAAAAACCACCGCTACCAGCGGTGGTTTGTTTGCCGGATCAAGAGCTACCAACTCTTTTTCCGAAGGTAA
CTGGCTTCAGCAGAGCGCAGATACCAAATACTGTTCTTCTAGTGTAGCCGTAGTTAGGCCACCACTTCAA
GAACTCTGTAGCACCGCCTACATACCTCGCTCTGCTAATCCTGTTACCAGTGGCTGCTGCCAGTGGCGAT
AAGTCGTGTCTTACCGGGTTGGACTCAAGACGATAGTTACCGGATAAGGCGCAGCGGTCGGGCTGAACGG
GGGGTTCGTGCACACAGCCCAGCTTGGAGCGAACGACCTACACCGAACTGAGATACCTACAGCGTGAGCT
ATGAGAAAGCGCCACGCTTCCCGAAGGGAGAAAGGCGGACAGGTATCCGGTAAGCGGCAGGGTCGGAACA
GGAGAGCGCACGAGGGAGCTTCCAGGGGGAAACGCCTGGTATCTTTATAGTCCTGTCGGGTTTCGCCACC
TCTGACTTGAGCGTCGATTTTTGTGATGCTCGTCAGGGGGGCGGAGCCTATGGAAAAACGCCAGCAACGC
GGCCTTTTTACGGTTCCTGGCCTTTTGCTGGCCTTTTGCTCACATGTTCTTTCCTGCGTTATCCCCTGAT
TCTGTGGATAACCGTATTACCGCCTTTGAGTGAGCTGATACCGCTCGCCGCAGCCGAACGACCGAGCGCA
GCGAGTCAGTGAGCGAGGAAGCGGAAGAGCGCCCAATACGCAAACCGCCTCTCCCCGCGCGTTGGCCGAT
TCATTAATGCAGCTGGCACGACAGGTTTCCCGACTGGAAAGCGGGCAGTGAGCGCAACGCAATTAATGTG
AGTTAGCTCACTCATTAGGCACCCCAGGCTTTACACTTTATGCTTCCGGCTCGTATGTTGTGTGGAATTG
TGAGCGGATAACAATTTCACACAGGAAACAGCTATGACCATGATTACGCCAAGCGCGCAATTAACCCTCA
CTAAAGGGAACAAAAGCTGGAGCTGCAAGCTTAATGTAGTCTTATGCAATACTCTTGTAGTCTTGCAACA
TGGTAACGATGAGTTAGCAACATGCCTTACAAGGAGAGAAAAAGCACCGTGCATGCCGATTGGTGGAAGT
AAGGTGGTACGATCGTGCCTTATTAGGAAGGCAACAGACGGGTCTGACATGGATTGGACGAACCACTGAA
TTGCCGCATTGCAGAGATATTGTATTTAAGTGCCTAGCTCGATACATAAACGGGTCTCTCTGGTTAGACC
AGATCTGAGCCTGGGAGCTCTCTGGCTAACTAGGGAACCCACTGCTTAAGCCTCAATAAAGCTTGCCTTG
AGTGCTTCAAGTAGTGTGTGCCCGTCTGTTGTGTGACTCTGGTAACTAGAGATCCCTCAGACCCTTTTAG
TCAGTGTGGAAAATCTCTAGCAGTGGCGCCCGAACAGGGACTTGAAAGCGAAAGGGAAACCAGAGGAGCT
CTCTCGACGCAGGACTCGGCTTGCTGAAGCGCGCACGGCAAGAGGCGAGGGGCGGCGACTGGTGAGTACG
CCAAAAATTTTGACTAGCGGAGGCTAGAAGGAGAGAGATGGGTGCGAGAGCGTCAGTATTAAGCGGGGGA
GAATTAGATCGCGATGGGAAAAAATTCGGTTAAGGCCAGGGGGAAAGAAAAAATATAAATTAAAACATAT
AGTATGGGCAAGCAGGGAGCTAGAACGATTCGCAGTTAATCCTGGCCTGTTAGAAACATCAGAAGGCTGT
AGACAAATACTGGGACAGCTACAACCATCCCTTCAGACAGGATCAGAAGAACTTAGATCATTATATAATA
CAGTAGCAACCCTCTATTGTGTGCATCAAAGGATAGAGATAAAAGACACCAAGGAAGCTTTAGACAAGAT
AGAGGAAGAGCAAAACAAAAGTAAGACCACCGCACAGCAAGCGGCCGCTGATCTTCAGACCTGGAGGAGG
AGATATGAGGGACAATTGGAGAAGTGAATTATATAAATATAAAGTAGTAAAAATTGAACCATTAGGAGTA
GCACCCACCAAGGCAAAGAGAAGAGTGGTGCAGAGAGAAAAAAGAGCAGTGGGAATAGGAGCTTTGTTCC
TTGGGTTCTTGGGAGCAGCAGGAAGCACTATGGGCGCAGCGTCAATGACGCTGACGGTACAGGCCAGACA
ATTATTGTCTGGTATAGTGCAGCAGCAGAACAATTTGCTGAGGGCTATTGAGGCGCAACAGCATCTGTTG
CAACTCACAGTCTGGGGCATCAAGCAGCTCCAGGCAAGAATCCTGGCTGTGGAAAGATACCTAAAGGATC
AACAGCTCCTGGGGATTTGGGGTTGCTCTGGAAAACTCATTTGCACCACTGCTGTGCCTTGGAATGCTAG
TTGGAGTAATAAATCTCTGGAACAGATTTGGAATCACACGACCTGGATGGAGTGGGACAGAGAAATTAAC
AATTACACAAGCTTAATACACTCCTTAATTGAAGAATCGCAAAACCAGCAAGAAAAGAATGAACAAGAAT
TATTGGAATTAGATAAATGGGCAAGTTTGTGGAATTGGTTTAACATAACAAATTGGCTGTGGTATATAAA
ATTATTCATAATGATAGTAGGAGGCTTGGTAGGTTTAAGAATAGTTTTTGCTGTACTTTCTATAGTGAAT
AGAGTTAGGCAGGGATATTCACCATTATCGTTTCAGACCCACCTCCCAACCCCGAGGGGACCCGACAGGC
CCGAAGGAATAGAAGAAGAAGGTGGAGAGAGAGACAGAGACAGATCCATTCGATTAGTGAACGGATCTCG
ACGGTATCGGTTAACTTTTAAAAGAAAAGGGGGGATTGGGGGGTACAGTGCAGGGGAAAGAATAGTAGAC
ATAATAGCAACAGACATACAAACTAAAGAATTACAAAAACAAATTACAAAAATTCAAAATTTTATCGATC
ACGAGACTAGCCTCGAGCTGGCTGCAGTAACGCCATTTTGCAAGGCATGGAAAAATACCAAACCAAGAAT
AGAGAAGTTCAGATCAAGGGCGGGTACATGAAAATAGCTAACGTTGGGCCAAACAGGATATCTGCGGTGA
GCAGTTTCGGCCCCGGCCCGGGGCCAAGAACAGATGGTCACCGCAGTTTCGGCCCCGGCCCGAGGCCAAG
AACAGATGGTCCCCAGATATGGCCCAACCCTCAGCAGTTTCTTAAGACCCATCAGATGTTTCCAGGCTCC
CCCAAGGACCTGAAATGACCCTGCGCCTTATTTGAATTAACCAATCAGCCTGCTTCTCGCTTCTGTTCGC
GCGCTTCTGCTTCCCGAGCTCTATAAAAGAGCTCACAACCCCTCACTCGGCGCGCCAGTCCTCCGACAGA
CTGAGTCGGCCGGTCGAATCAAGCTTATCGATACCGTCGACGGATCCGCTAGCCCGCGGTTCGAAATGGG
CATCGTGGAGCCGGGTTGCGGAGACATGCTGACGGGCACCGAGCCGATGCCGGGGAGCGACGAGGGCCGG
GCGCCTGGCGCCGACCCGCAGCACCGCTACTTCTACCCGGAGCCGGGCGCGCAGGACGCGGACGAGCGTC
GCGGGGGCGGCAGCCTGGGGTCTCCCTACCCGGGGGGCGCCTTGGTGCCCGCCCCGCCGAGCCGCTTCCT
TGGAGCCTACGCCTACCCGCCGCGACCCCAGGCGGCCGGCTTCCCCGGCGCGGGCGAGTCCTTCCCGCCG
CCCGCGGACGCCGAGGGCTACCAGCCGGGCGAGGGCTACGCCGCCCCGGACCCGCGCGCCGGGCTCTACC
CGGGGCCGCGTGAGGACTACGCGCTACCCGCGGGACTGGAGGTGTCGGGGAAACTGAGGGTCGCGCTCAA
CAACCACCTGTTGTGGTCCAAGTTTAATCAGCACCAGACAGAGATGATCATCACCAAGCAGGGACGGCGG
ATGTTCCCATTCCTGTCATTTACTGTGGCCGGGCTGGAGCCCACCAGCCACTACAGGATGTTTGTGGACG
TGGTCTTGGTGGACCAGCACCACTGGCGGTACCAGAGCGGCAAGTGGGTGCAGTGTGGAAAGGCCGAGGG
CAGCATGCCAGGAAACCGCCTGTACGTCCACCCGGACTCCCCCAACACAGGAGCGCACTGGATGCGCCAG
GAAGTTTCATTTGGGAAACTAAAGCTCACAAACAACAAGGGGGCGTCCAACAATGTGACCCAGATGATTG
TGCTCCAGTCCCTCCATAAGTACCAGCCCCGGCTGCATATCGTTGAGGTGAACGACGGAGAGCCAGAGGC
AGCCTGCAACGCTTCCAACACGCATATCTTTACTTTCCAAGAAACCCAGTTCATTGCCGTGACTGCCTAC
CAGAATGCCGAGATTACTCAGCTGAAAATTGATAATAACCCCTTTGCCAAAGGATTCCGGGAGAACTTTG
AGTCCATGTACACATCTGTTGACACCAGCATCCCCTCCCCGCCTGGACCCAACTGTCAATTCCTTGGGGG
AGATCACTACTCTCCTCTCCTACCCAACCAGTATCCTGTTCCCAGCCGCTTCTACCCCGACCTTCCTGGC
CAGGCGAAGGATGTGGTTCCCCAGGCTTACTGGCTGGGGGCCCCCCGGGACCACAGCTATGAGGCTGAGT
TTCGAGCAGTCAGCATGAAGCCTGCATTCTTGCCCTCTGCCCCTGGGCCCACCATGTCCTACTACCGAGG
CCAGGAGGTCCTGGCACCTGGAGCTGGCTGGCCTGTGGCACCCCAGTACCCTCCCAAGATGGGCCCGGCC
AGCTGGTTCCGCCCTATGCGGACTCTGCCCATGGAACCCGGCCCTGGAGGCTCAGAGGGACGGGGACCAG
AGGACCAGGGTCCCCCCTTGGTGTGGACTGAGATTGCCCCCATCCGGCCGGAATCCAGTGATTCAGGACT
GGGCGAAGGAGACTCTAAGAGGAGGCGCGTGTCCCCCTATCCTTCCAGTGGTGACAGCTCCTCCCCTGCT
GGGGCCCCTTCTCCTTTTGATAAGGAAGCTGAAGGACAGTTTTATAACTATTTTCCCAACTGAACCGGTC
GGATCCCCCGGGCTGCAGGAATTCGAGCATCTTACCGCCATTTATTCCCATATTTGTTCTGTTTTTCTTG
ATTTGGGTATACATTTAAATGTTAATAAAACAAAATGGTGGGGCAATCATTTACATTTTTAGGGATATGT
AATTACTAGTTCAGGTGTATTGCCACAAGACAAACATGTTAAGAAACTTTCCCGTTATTTACGCTCTGTT
CCTGTTAATCAACCTCTGGATTACAAAATTTGTGAAAGATTGACTGATATTCTTAACTATGTTGCTCCTT
TTACGCTGTGTGGATATGCTGCTTTAATGCCTCTGTATCATGCTATTGCTTCCCGTACGGCTTTCGTTTT
CTCCTCCTTGTATAAATCCTGGTTGCTGTCTCTTTATGAGGAGTTGTGGCCCGTTGTCCGTCAACGTGGC
GTGGTGTGCTCTGTGTTTGCTGACGCAACCCCCACTGGCTGGGGCATTGCCACCACCTGTCAACTCCTTT
CTGGGACTTTCGCTTTCCCCCTCCCGATCGCCACGGCAGAACTCATCGCCGCCTGCCTTGCCCGCTGCTG
GACAGGGGCTAGGTTGCTGGGCACTGATAATTCCGTGGTGTTGTCGGGGAAGCTGACGTCCTTTGCAATT
CGATATCAAGCTGTACCTTCTAGATGTACAACCTTTTGAGCGCTTCTAGACCAATGACTTACAAGGCAGC
TGTAGATCTTAGCCACTTTTTAAAAGAAAAGGGGGGACTGGAAGGGCTAATTCACTCCCAACGAAGACAA
GATCTGCTTTTTGCTTGTACTGGGTCTCTCTGGTTAGACCAGATCTGAGCCTGGGAGCTCTCTGGCTAAC
TAGGGAACCCACTGCTTAAGCCTCAATAAAGCTTGCCTTGAGTGCTTCAAGTAGTGTGTGCCCGTCTGTT
GTGTGACTCTGGTAACTAGAGATCCCTCAGACCCTTTTAGTCAGTGTGGAAAATCTCTAGCAGTAGTAGT
TCATGTCATCTTATTATTCAGTATTTATAACTTGCAAAGAAATGAATATCAGAGAGTGAGAGGAACTTGT
TTATTGCAGCTTATAATGGTTACAAATAAAGCAATAGCATCACAAATTTCACAAATAAAGCATTTTTTTC
ACTGCATTCTAGTTGTGGTTTGTCCAAACTCATCAATGTATCTTATCATGTCTGGCTCTAGCTATCCCGC
CCCTAACTCCGCCCATCCCGCCCCTAACTCCGCCCAGTTCCGCCCATTCTCCGCCCCATGGCTGACTAAT
TTTTTTT
Features (pLannotate 1.2.2; 29 found; start..end, strand, type, name):
     94..112     -  promoter       T7 promoter: promoter for bacteriophage T7 RNA polymerase
    120..275     +  CDS            lacZα (fragment): LacZα fragment of β-galactosidase; lacZ fragment
    280..708     +  rep_origin     f1 ori (sequence partly withheld): f1 bacteriophage origin of replication; arrow indicates direction of (+) strand synthesis
    761..865     +  promoter       AmpR promoter: bla
    866..1726    +  CDS            AmpR: β-lactamase; bla; confers resistance to ampicillin, carbenicillin, and related antibiotics
   1897..2485    +  rep_origin     ori: high-copy-number ColE1/pMB1/pBR322/pUC origin of replication
   2668..2760    +  CDS            lacI (fragment): lac repressor; lacI; The lac repressor binds to the lac operator to inhibit transcription in E. coli. This inhibition can be relieved by adding lactose or isopropyl-β-D-thiogalactopyranoside (IPTG).
   2773..2794    +  protein_bind   CAP binding site: CAP binding activates transcription in the presence of cAMP. E. coli catabolite activator protein
   2809..2839    +  promoter       lac promoter: promoter for the E. coli lac operon
   2847..2863    +  protein_bind   lac operator: The lac repressor binds to the lac operator to inhibit transcription in E. coli. This inhibition can be relieved by adding lactose or isopropyl-β-D-thiogalactopyranoside (IPTG). lac repressor encoded by lacI
   2908..2926    +  promoter       T3 promoter: promoter for bacteriophage T3 RNA polymerase
   2954..3180    +  promoter       RSV promoter: Rous sarcoma virus enhancer/promoter
   3181..3361    +  LTR            5' LTR (truncated): truncated 5' long terminal repeat (LTR) from HIV-1
   3408..3533    +  misc_feature   HIV-1 Ψ: packaging signal of human immunodeficiency virus type 1
   3517..3880    +  CDS            HIV-1 gag (fragment): gag protein from human immunodeficiency virus 1; gag
   4026..4259    +  misc_feature   RRE: The Rev response element (RRE) of HIV-1 allows for Rev-dependent mRNA export from the nucleus to the cytoplasm.
   4636..4736    +  CDS            Rev (fragment): human immunodeficiency virus 1 (HIV-1) Rev protein; rev; enhances nuclear export of unspliced and incompletely spliced viral mRNAs
   4755..4872    +  misc_feature   cPPT/CTS: central polypurine tract and central termination sequence of HIV-1
   4906..5307    +  promoter       SFFV promoter: spleen focus-forming virus long terminal repeat (LTR) promoter
   5317..5340    +  misc_feature   MCS (fragment): pBluescript multiple cloning site
   5365..6969    +  CDS            TBX21: TBX21_HUMAN - Also known as TBET, TBLYM. Experimental evidence at protein level: Swiss-Prot protein existence level 1. Lineage-defining transcription factor which initiates Th1 lineage development from naive Th precursor cells both by activating Th1 genetic programs and by repressing the opposing Th2 and Th17 genetic programs (PubMed:10761931). Activates transcription of a set of genes important for Th1 cell function, including those encoding IFN- gamma and the chemokine receptor CXCR3. Activates IFNG and CXCR3 genes in part by recruiting chromatin remodeling complexes including KDM6B, a SMARC
   6980..7005    +  misc_feature   MCS (fragment): pBluescript multiple cloning site
   7005..7064    +  CDS            S (fragment): HBSAG_WHV6 - Experimental evidence at transcript level: Swiss-Prot protein existence level 2. The middle envelope protein plays an important role in the budding of the virion. It is involved in the induction of budding in a nucleocapsid independent way. In this process the majority of envelope proteins bud to form subviral lipoprotein particles of 22 nm of diameter that do not contain a nucleocapsid (By similarity). From Woodchuck hepatitis B virus (isolate w64/pWS23) (WHV).
   7196..7599    +  misc_feature   WPRE: woodchuck hepatitis virus posttranscriptional regulatory element
   7657..7716    +  CDS            nef (fragment): NEF_HV1Z2 - Experimental evidence at protein level: Swiss-Prot protein existence level 1. Extracellular Nef protein targets CD4(+) T-lymphocytes for apoptosis by interacting with CXCR4 surface receptors. From Human immunodeficiency virus type 1 group M subtype D (isolate Z2/CDC-Z34) (HIV-1).
   7718..7951    +  LTR            3' LTR (ΔU3): self-inactivating 3' long terminal repeat (LTR) from HIV-1
   8023..8144    +  polyA_signal   SV40 poly(A) signal: SV40 polyadenylation signal
   8163..8184    +  rep_origin     SV40 ori (fragment): SV40 origin of replication
   8184..73      +  rep_origin     SV40 ori (across the origin): SV40 origin of replication
