[The description below was written by a language model from this plasmid's Addgene catalogue record and pLannotate feature annotations shown in this document.]
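Description:
SFFV-TBX21-Brd 13 is a third-generation-style, self-inactivating HIV-1 lentiviral transfer plasmid built on the SFFV-MCS backbone and carrying the human transcription factor TBX21 (T-bet) together with a construct-specific DNA barcode. In bacteria it is maintained through a high-copy ColE1/pUC-type origin and selected with ampicillin via the β-lactamase gene. The backbone also retains an f1 origin, lac regulatory remnants, T7 and T3 promoters, and an SV40 origin and poly(A) signal outside the viral cassette.

The viral region begins with an RSV promoter fused to a truncated 5' LTR, which drives Tat-independent production of the genomic RNA in packaging cells. It is followed by the Ψ packaging signal with a partial gag sequence, the Rev response element for nuclear export of the unspliced genome, and the cPPT/CTS, which aids nuclear import in transduced cells. Inside this frame, the spleen focus-forming virus LTR promoter, which is strongly active in haematopoietic cells, drives the roughly 1.6 kb TBX21 coding sequence, cloned between retained restriction sites in the multiple cloning site. A WPRE downstream enhances transcript stability and expression, and the ΔU3 3' LTR renders the integrated provirus self-inactivating. According to the depositor, the barcode sits after the WPRE at an XbaI site, giving the layout SFFV–TF–WPRE–barcode. The automated feature table does not annotate the barcode itself, and short hits labelled as hepatitis S, nef or Rev fragments are most likely parts of the WPRE and lentiviral backbone rather than expressed genes. No tag, reporter or mammalian selection marker is annotated.

The plasmid belongs to a barcoded transcription factor collection for combinatorial screening in immune cell reprogramming, where the barcode allows the delivered factor to be identified in transduced cells.
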