Addgene plasmid #218996: SFFV-TBX21-Brd 13
Purpose: Transcription factor TBX21 with a specific barcode assigned.
Depositing lab: Filipe Pereira. Depositing organization: Center for Neuroscience and Cell Biology, University of Coimbra. Publication: A combinatorial transcription factor screening platform for immune cell reprogramming. Kurochkin I, Altman AR, Caiado I, Pertiga-Cabral D, Halitzki E, Minaeva M, Zimmermannova O, Henriques-Oliveira L, Klein D, Nair M, Oliveira D, Cajal LR, Knittel R, Feick C, Ringner M, Martin M, Cirovic B, Pires CF, Rosa FF, Sitnicka E, Theis FJ, Pereira CF. Cell Syst. 2026 Jan 21;17(1):101457. doi: 10.1016/j.cels.2025.101457. Epub 2026 Jan 14. PubMed 41539305.
Backbone
  Vector backbone: SFFV-MCS
  Backbone size w/o insert (bp): 6638
  Vector type: Lentiviral
Growth in bacteria
  Bacterial resistance: Ampicillin, 100 μg/mL
  Growth temperature: 37°C
  Growth strain: NEB Stable
  Copy number: High Copy
Gene/Insert
  Gene/Insert name: TBX21
  Species: H. sapiens (human)
  Insert size (bp): 1608
  Entrez Gene: TBX21 (a.k.a. IMD88, T-PET, T-bet, TBET, TBLYM)
  Promoter: The spleen focus-forming virus (SFFV) promoter
  Cloning method: Restriction Enzyme; 5′ cloning site Bsp119I (not destroyed); 3′ cloning site BstHI (not destroyed)
Terms and licenses: Academic/Nonprofit Terms; Industry Terms: Not Available to Industry
Depositor comments: Barcode sequence cloned into XbaI restriction site. Design of plasmid is as follows: SFFV-[TF sequence]-WPRE-[Barcode sequence].
How to cite: SFFV-TBX21-Brd 13 was a gift from Filipe Pereira (Addgene plasmid # 218996 ; http://n2t.net/addgene:218996 ; RRID:Addgene_218996)
