>Addgene plasmid #218996 | SFFV-TBX21-Brd 13 | depositor partial sequence | sequence record 427468 | TF ORF
ATGGGCATCGTGGAGCCGGGTTGCGGAGACATGCTGACGGGCACCGAGCCGATGCCGGGGAGCGACGAGG
GCCGGGCGCCTGGCGCCGACCCGCAGCACCGCTACTTCTACCCGGAGCCGGGCGCGCAGGACGCGGACGA
GCGTCGCGGGGGCGGCAGCCTGGGGTCTCCCTACCCGGGGGGCGCCTTGGTGCCCGCCCCGCCGAGCCGC
TTCCTTGGAGCCTACGCCTACCCGCCGCGACCCCAGGCGGCCGGCTTCCCCGGCGCGGGCGAGTCCTTCC
CGCCGCCCGCGGACGCCGAGGGCTACCAGCCGGGCGAGGGCTACGCCGCCCCGGACCCGCGCGCCGGGCT
CTACCCGGGGCCGCGTGAGGACTACGCGCTACCCGCGGGACTGGAGGTGTCGGGGAAACTGAGGGTCGCG
CTCAACAACCACCTGTTGTGGTCCAAGTTTAATCAGCACCAGACAGAGATGATCATCACCAAGCAGGGAC
GGCGGATGTTCCCATTCCTGTCATTTACTGTGGCCGGGCTGGAGCCCACCAGCCACTACAGGATGTTTGT
GGACGTGGTCTTGGTGGACCAGCACCACTGGCGGTACCAGAGCGGCAAGTGGGTGCAGTGTGGAAAGGCC
GAGGGCAGCATGCCAGGAAACCGCCTGTACGTCCACCCGGACTCCCCCAACACAGGAGCGCACTGGATGC
GCCAGGAAGTTTCATTTGGGAAACTAAAGCTCACAAACAACAAGGGGGCGTCCAACAATGTGACCCAGAT
GATTGTGCTCCAGTCCCTCCATAAGTACCAGCCCCGGCTGCATATCGTTGAGGTGAACGACGGAGAGCCA
GAGGCAGCCTGCAACGCTTCCAACACGCATATCTTTACTTTCCAAGAAACCCAGTTCATTGCCGTGACTG
CCTACCAGAATGCCGAGATTACTCAGCTGAAAATTGATAATAACCCCTTTGCCAAAGGATTCCGGGAGAA
CTTTGAGTCCATGTACACATCTGTTGACACCAGCATCCCCTCCCCGCCTGGACCCAACTGTCAATTCCTT
GGGGGAGATCACTACTCTCCTCTCCTACCCAACCAGTATCCTGTTCCCAGCCGCTTCTACCCCGACCTTC
CTGGCCAGGCGAAGGATGTGGTTCCCCAGGCTTACTGGCTGGGGGCCCCCCGGGACCACAGCTATGAGGC
TGAGTTTCGAGCAGTCAGCATGAAGCCTGCATTCTTGCCCTCTGCCCCTGGGCCCACCATGTCCTACTAC
CGAGGCCAGGAGGTCCTGGCACCTGGAGCTGGCTGGCCTGTGGCACCCCAGTACCCTCCCAAGATGGGCC
CGGCCAGCTGGTTCCGCCCTATGCGGACTCTGCCCATGGAACCCGGCCCTGGAGGCTCAGAGGGACGGGG
ACCAGAGGACCAGGGTCCCCCCTTGGTGTGGACTGAGATTGCCCCCATCCGGCCGGAATCCAGTGATTCA
GGACTGGGCGAAGGAGACTCTAAGAGGAGGCGCGTGTCCCCCTATCCTTCCAGTGGTGACAGCTCCTCCC
CTGCTGGGGCCCCTTCTCCTTTTGATAAGGAAGCTGAAGGACAGTTTTATAACTATTTTCCCAACTGA
