>Addgene plasmid #218996 | SFFV-TBX21-Brd 13 | depositor partial sequence | sequence record 427469 | Barcode sequence
TGTACAACCTTTTGAGCGCT
